>Addgene plasmid #70219 | pcDNA3.1-GFP(1-10) | depositor partial sequence | sequence record 125677 | GFP1-10
ATGTCCAAAGGAGAAGAACTGTTTACCGGTGTTGTGCCAATTTTGGTTGAACTCGATGGTGATGTCAACG
GACATAAGTTCTCAGTGAGAGGCGAAGGAGAAGGTGACGCCACCATTGGAAAATTGACTCTTAAATTCAT
CTGTACTACTGGTAAACTTCCTGTACCATGGCCGACTCTCGTAACAACGCTTACGTACGGAGTTCAGTGC
TTTTCGAGATACCCAGACCATATGAAAAGACATGACTTTTTTAAGTCGGCTATGCCTGAAGGTTACGTGC
AAGAAAGAACAATTTCGTTCAAAGATGATGGAAAATATAAAACTAGAGCAGTTGTTAAATTTGAAGGAGA
TACTTTGGTTAACCGCATTGAACTGAAAGGAACAGATTTTAAAGAAGATGGTAATATTCTTGGACACAAA
CTCGAATACAATTTTAATAGTCATAACGTATACATCACTGCTGATAAGCAAAAGAACGGAATTAAAGCGA
ATTTCACAGTACGCCATAATGTAGAAGATGGCAGTGTTCAACTTGCCGACCATTACCAACAAAACACCCC
TATTGGAGACGGTCCGGTACTTCTTCCTGATAATCACTACCTCTCAACACAAACAGTCCTGAGCAAAGAT
CCAAATGAAAAA
