>Addgene plasmid #70219 | pcDNA3.1-GFP(1-10) | addgene partial sequence | sequence record 129896 | CMV-F 5'-CGCAAATGGGCGGTAGGCGTG-3'
CTAGAGAACCCACTGCTTACTGGCTTATCGAAATTAATACGACTCACTATAGGGAGACCCAAGCTGGCTA
GCGTTTAAACTTAAGCTTGGTACCGAGCTCGGATCCACTAGTCCAGTGTGGTGGAATTCGTTAACAGATC
TATGTCCAAAGGAGAAGAACTGTTTACCGGTGTTGTGCCAATTTTGGTTGAACTCGATGGTGATGTCAAC
GGACATAAGTTCTCAGTGAGAGGCGAAGGAGAAGGTGACGCCACCATTGGAAAATTGACTCTTAAATTCA
TCTGTACTACTGGTAAACTTCCTGTACCATGGCCGACTCTCGTAACAACGCTTACGTACGGAGTTCAGTG
CTTTTCGAGATACCCAGACCATATGAAAAGACATGACTTTTTTAAGTCGGCTATGCCTGAAGGTTACGTG
CAAGAAAGAACAATTTCGTTCAAAGATGATGGAAAATATAAAACTAGAGCAGTTGTTAAATTTGAAGGAG
ATACTTTGGTTAACCGCATTGAACTGAAAGGAACAGATTTTAAAGAAGATGGTAATATTCTTGGACACAA
ACTCGAATACAATTTTAATAGTCATAACGTATACATCACTGCTGATAAGCAAAAGAACGGAATTAAAGCG
AATTTCACAGTACGCCATAATGTAGAAGATGGCAGTGTTCAACTTGCCGACCATTACCAACAAAACACCC
CTATTGGAGACGGTCCGGTACTTCTTCCTGATAATCACTACCTCTCAACACAAACAGTCCTGAGCAAAGA
TCCAAATGAAAAAGGAACAGGTGGCGGCGGAAGTTAGTCTAGAGGGCCCGTTTAAACCCGCTGATCAGCC
TCGACTGTGCCTTCTAGTTGCCAGCCATCTGTTGTTT
