>Addgene plasmid #70219 | pcDNA3.1-GFP(1-10) | addgene partial sequence | sequence record 129897 | BGH-rev 5'-TAGAAGGCACAGTCGAGG-3'
GACTAACTTCCGCCGCCACCTGTTCCTTTTTCATTTGGATCTTTGCTCAGGACTGTTTGTGTTGAGAGGT
AGTGATTATCAGGAAGAAGTACCGGACCGTCTCCAATAGGGGTGTTTTGTTGGTAATGGTCGGCAAGTTG
AACACTGCCATCTTCTACATTATGGCGTACTGTGAAATTCGCTTTAATTCCGTTCTTTTGCTTATCAGCA
GTGATGTATACGTTATGACTATTAAAATTGTATTCGAGTTTGTGTCCAAGAATATTACCATCTTCTTTAA
AATCTGTTCCTTTCAGTTCAATGCGGTTAACCAAAGTATCTCCTTCAAATTTAACAACTGCTCTAGTTTT
ATATTTTCCATCATCTTTGAACGAAATTGTTCTTTCTTGCACGTAACCTTCAGGCATAGCCGACTTAAAA
AAGTCATGTCTTTTCATATGGTCTGGGTATCTCGAAAAGCACTGAACTCCGTACGTAAGCGTTGTTACGA
GAGTCGGCCATGGTACAGGAAGTTTACCAGTAGTACAGATGAATTTAAGAGTCAATTTTCCAATGGTGGC
GTCACCTTCTCCTTCGCCTCTCACTGAGAACTTATGTCCGTTGACATCACCATCGAGTTCAACCAAAATT
GGCACAACACCGGTAAACAGTTCTTCTCCTTTGGACATAGATCTGTTAACGAATTCCACCACACTGGACT
AGTGGATCCGAGCTCGGTACCAAGCTTAAGTTTAAACGCTAGCCAGCTTGGGTCTCCCTATAGTGAGTCG
TATTAATTTCGATAAGCCAGTAAGCAGTGGGTTCTCTAGTTAGCCAGAGAGCTCTGCTTATATAGACCTC
CCACCGTACACGCCTACCGCCCATTT
