[The description below was written by a language model from this plasmid's Addgene catalogue record.]
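Description:
pcDNA3.1-GFP(1-10) is a mammalian expression plasmid built on the pcDNA3.1(+) backbone and carrying a synthetic insert of about 699 bp that encodes GFP(1-10), the large fragment of a split green fluorescent protein. It is propagated in E. coli as a high-copy plasmid under ampicillin selection. The record lists a backbone of roughly 5.5 kb and a total size of about 7.2 kb; these figures do not add up exactly with the stated insert length, and no feature table is provided to resolve the difference. The insert was introduced by ligation-independent cloning. The promoter is not stated explicitly in the record, although pcDNA3.1(+) vectors ordinarily drive inserts from the CMV immediate-early promoter, with a T7 promoter upstream and a bovine growth hormone polyadenylation signal downstream. This is consistent with the listed sequencing primers, which flank the cloning site. The standard backbone also normally carries a neomycin resistance cassette for selection in mammalian cells, but this is not confirmed here.

GFP(1-10) comprises the first ten beta strands of the GFP barrel and is essentially non-fluorescent by itself. When it meets the short complementary eleventh strand (GFP11), the two fragments self-assemble into a complete barrel and fluorescence is restored. In the split fluorescent protein tagging approach with which this plasmid is associated, a protein of interest is fused to the small GFP11 peptide and GFP(1-10) is supplied separately, here by transfection of this construct. Fluorescence then reports the location and abundance of the tagged protein, allowing it to be labelled with only a minimal tag on the target itself.
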