Addgene plasmid #70219: pcDNA3.1-GFP(1-10)
Purpose: Expresses GFP(1-10) in mammalian cells
Depositing lab: Bo Huang. Depositing organization: University of California, San Francisco (UCSF). Publication: Versatile protein tagging in cells with split fluorescent protein. Kamiyama D, Sekine S, Barsi-Rhyne B, Hu J, Chen B, Gilbert LA, Ishikawa H, Leonetti MD, Marshall WF, Weissman JS, Huang B. Nat Commun. 2016 Mar 18;7:11046. doi: 10.1038/ncomms11046. PubMed 26988139.
Backbone
  Vector backbone: pcDNA3.1(+)
  Backbone size w/o insert (bp): 5500
  Total vector size (bp): 7200
  Vector type: Mammalian Expression
Growth in bacteria
  Bacterial resistance: Ampicillin, 100 μg/mL
  Growth temperature: 37°C
  Growth strain: DH5alpha
  Copy number: High Copy
Gene/Insert
  Gene/Insert name: GFP(1-10)
  Species: Synthetic
  Insert size (bp): 699
  Cloning method: Ligation Independent Cloning
  Sequencing primers: 5′ TAATACGACTCACTATAGGG; 3′ CACAGTCGAGGCTGATCAGCG
Terms and licenses: Academic/Nonprofit Terms; Industry Terms: Not Available to Industry
How to cite: pcDNA3.1-GFP(1-10) was a gift from Bo Huang (Addgene plasmid # 70219 ; http://n2t.net/addgene:70219 ; RRID:Addgene_70219)
